Addgene plasmid #20149: Lyn-FKBP-FKBP-CFP (LF2C)
Depositing lab: Tobias Meyer. Depositing organization: Stanford University. Publication: An inducible translocation strategy to rapidly activate and inhibit small GTPase signaling pathways. Inoue T, Heo WD, Grimley JS, Wandless TJ, Meyer T. Nat Methods. 2005 Jun . 2(6):415-8. 10.1038/nmeth763 PubMed 15908919.
Backbone
  Vector backbone: ECFP-C1
  Backbone manufacturer: Clontech
  Backbone size w/o insert (bp): 4733
  Vector type: Mammalian Expression
  Selectable markers: Neomycin (select with G418)
Growth in bacteria
  Bacterial resistance: Kanamycin, 50 μg/mL
  Growth temperature: 37°C
  Growth strain: DH5alpha
  Copy number: High Copy
Gene/Insert
  Gene/Insert name: Lyn-FKBP-FKBP-CFP (alt name: FKBP12)
  Species: H. sapiens (human)
  Mutation: See depositor comments below.
  Entrez Gene: FKBP1A (a.k.a. FKBP-12, FKBP-1A, FKBP1, FKBP12, PKC12, PKCI2, PPIASE)
  Cloning method: Restriction Enzyme; 5′ cloning site EcoR1 (not destroyed); 3′ cloning site BamH1 (not destroyed)
  Sequencing primers: 5′ n/a
Terms and licenses: Academic/Nonprofit Terms; Industry Terms: Not Available to Industry
Depositor comments: Addgene sequencing results show L97Q variant in second FKBP. It is unknown whether this variant affects function.
How to cite: Lyn-FKBP-FKBP-CFP (LF2C) was a gift from Tobias Meyer (Addgene plasmid # 20149 ; http://n2t.net/addgene:20149 ; RRID:Addgene_20149)
