[The description below was written by a language model from this plasmid's Addgene catalogue record and pLannotate feature annotations shown in this document.]
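Description:
Lyn-FKBP-FKBP-CFP (LF2C) is a mammalian expression plasmid built on the Clontech ECFP-C1 backbone. It is propagated in E. coli at high copy from a ColE1/pUC-type origin and also carries an f1 origin. A single NeoR/KanR (Tn5 aminoglycoside phosphotransferase) gene serves both hosts. The bacterial bla promoter drives it for kanamycin selection, and the SV40 enhancer/early promoter, paired with an HSV TK polyadenylation signal, drives it for G418 selection of transfected mammalian cells.

The payload is transcribed from the human CMV immediate-early enhancer and promoter and terminated by an SV40 poly(A) signal. It encodes a fusion of two tandem copies of human FKBP12 (FKBP1A) followed by ECFP. The construct name indicates a Lyn-derived segment at the N-terminus, which would be expected to act as a membrane-targeting sequence, but this short element is not separately annotated in the feature table. The annotation software matched the first FKBP copy to the F36V "DmrB" variant and the second to a recoded FKBP12 gene. The catalogue entry does not confirm an F36V change, so that label should be treated cautiously. Repository sequencing found an L97Q variant in the second FKBP, with unknown functional consequence. A few small fragment annotations (large T antigen, ble, bGH poly(A)) appear to be backbone remnants or partial matches.

The associated publication describes an inducible translocation strategy for rapidly activating or inhibiting small GTPase signalling. In that context the construct would serve as a fluorescently visible, FKBP-bearing anchor to which a partner fusion protein is recruited by a chemical dimerizer.
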