Features (pLannotate 1.2.2; 16 found; start..end, strand, type, name):
     61..364     +  enhancer       CMV enhancer: human cytomegalovirus immediate early enhancer
    365..568     +  promoter       CMV promoter: human cytomegalovirus (CMV) immediate early promoter
    591..634     +  misc_feature   MCS (fragment): multiple cloning site
    683..1003    +  CDS            DmrB: F36V mutant of FK506-binding protein FKBP12 binds synthetic ligands that do not bind wild-type FKBP
   1010..1330    +  CDS            FKBP: human FK506-binding protein FKBP12 synthetic gene with alternative codons
   1385..2104    +  CDS            ECFP: enhanced CFP mammalian codon-optimized
   2121..2204    +  CDS            large T antigen (fragment): large T antigen from SV40 (simian virus 40)
   2227..2348    +  polyA_signal   SV40 poly(A) signal: SV40 polyadenylation signal
   2382..2810    -  rep_origin     f1 ori (sequence partly withheld): f1 bacteriophage origin of replication; arrow indicates direction of (+) strand synthesis
   2837..2941    +  promoter       AmpR promoter: bla
   2943..3300    +  promoter       SV40 promoter: SV40 enhancer and early promoter
   3335..4129    +  CDS            NeoR/KanR: aminoglycoside phosphotransferase from Tn5; aph(3')-II (or nptII); confers resistance to neomycin, kanamycin, and G418 (Geneticin®)
   4150..4302    +  CDS            ble (fragment): BLE_KLEPN - Experimental evidence at protein level: Swiss-Prot protein existence level 1. Binding protein with a strong affinity to the bleomycin family of antibiotics. Binds to CL990; an antimitotic-antibiotic compound. From Klebsiella pneumoniae.
   4361..4408    +  polyA_signal   HSV TK poly(A) signal: herpes simplex virus thymidine kinase polyadenylation signal (Cole and Stacy, 1985)
   4499..4515    -  polyA_signal   bGH poly(A) signal (fragment): bovine growth hormone polyadenylation signal
   4737..5325    +  rep_origin     ori: high-copy-number ColE1/pMB1/pBR322/pUC origin of replication
>Addgene plasmid #20149 | Lyn-FKBP-FKBP-CFP (LF2C) | depositor full sequence | sequence record 9486 | Author sequence
TAGTTATTAATAGTAATCAATTACGGGGTCATTAGTTCATAGCCCATATATGGAGTTCCGCGTTACATAA
CTTACGGTAAATGGCCCGCCTGGCTGACCGCCCAACGACCCCCGCCCATTGACGTCAATAATGACGTATG
TTCCCATAGTAACGCCAATAGGGACTTTCCATTGACGTCAATGGGTGGAGTATTTACGGTAAACTGCCCA
CTTGGCAGTACATCAAGTGTATCATATGCCAAGTACGCCCCCTATTGACGTCAATGACGGTAAATGGCCC
GCCTGGCATTATGCCCAGTACATGACCTTATGGGACTTTCCTACTTGGCAGTACATCTACGTATTAGTCA
TCGCTATTACCATGGTGATGCGGTTTTGGCAGTACATCAATGGGCGTGGATAGCGGTTTGACTCACGGGG
ATTTCCAAGTCTCCACCCCATTGACGTCAATGGGAGTTTGTTTTGGCACCAAAATCAACGGGACTTTCCA
AAATGTCGTAACAACTCCGCCCCATTGACGCAAATGGGCGGTAGGCGTGTACGGTGGGAGGTCTATATAA
GCAGAGCTGGTTTAGTGAACCGTCAGATCCGCTAGCGCTACCGGACTCAGATCTCGAGCTCAAGCTTCGA
ATTCGCCACCATGGGATGTATAAAATCAAAAGGGAAAGACAGCGCGGGAGCAGGAGTGCAGGTGGAAACC
ATCTCCCCAGGAGACGGGCGCACCTTCCCCAAGCGCGGCCAGACCTGCGTGGTGCACTACACCGGGATGC
TTGAAGATGGAAAGAAATTTGATTCCTCCCGGGACAGAAACAAGCCCTTTAAGTTTATGCTAGGCAAGCA
GGAGGTGATCCGAGGCTGGGAAGAAGGGGTTGCCCAGATGAGTGTGGGTCAGAGAGCCAAACTGACTATA
TCTCCAGATTATGCCTATGGTGCCACTGGGCACCCAGGCATCATCCCACCACATGCCACTCTCGTCTTCG
ATGTGGAGCTTCTAAAACTGGAAACTAGAGGCGTGCAGGTCGAGACCATCAGCCCCGGCGACGGCCGCAC
CTTTCCCAAGAGAGGCCAGACTTGCGTGGTCCACTACACCGGCATGCTGGAGGACGGCAAGAAGTTCGAC
AGCAGCCGCGACCGCAACAAGCCCTTCAAGTTCATGCTGGGCAAACAGGAAGTGATCCGCGGCTGGGAGG
AAGGCGTGGCTCAGATGAGCGTGGGGCAGCGGGCCAAGCTGACCATCAGCCCCGACTATGCCTACGGCGC
CACCGGCCACCCCGGCATCATCCCCCCCCACGCCACCCTGGTGTTCGACGTGGAGCTGCTGAAGCTGGAG
ACTAGTTATCCGTACGACGTACCAGACTACGCAAAGGATCCACCGGTCGCCACCATGGTGAGCAAGGGCG
AGGAGCTGTTCACCGGGGTGGTGCCCATCCTGGTCGAGCTGGACGGCGACGTAAACGGCCACAAGTTCAG
CGTGTCCGGCGAGGGCGAGGGCGATGCCACCTACGGCAAGCTGACCCTGAAGTTCATCTGCACCACCGGC
AAGCTGCCCGTGCCCTGGCCCACCCTCGTGACCACCCTGACCTGGGGCGTGCAGTGCTTCAGCCGCTACC
CCGACCACATGAAGCAGCACGACTTCTTCAAGTCCGCCATGCCCGAAGGCTACGTCCAGGAGCGCACCAT
CTTCTTCAAGGACGACGGCAACTACAAGACCCGCGCCGAGGTGAAGTTCGAGGGCGACACCCTGGTGAAC
CGCATCGAGCTGAAGGGCATCGACTTCAAGGAGGACGGCAACATCCTGGGGCACAAGCTGGAGTACAACT
ACATCAGCCACAACGTCTATATCACCGCCGACAAGCAGAAGAACGGCATCAAGGCCAACTTCAAGATCCG
CCACAACATCGAGGACGGCAGCGTGCAGCTCGCCGACCACTACCAGCAGAACACCCCCATCGGCGACGGC
CCCGTGCTGCTGCCCGACAACCACTACCTGAGCACCCAGTCCGCCCTGAGCAAAGACCCCAACGAGAAGC
GCGATCACATGGTCCTGCTGGAGTTCGTGACCGCCGCCGGGATCACTCTCGGCATGGACGAGCTGTACAA
GTAAAGCGGCCGCGACTCTAGATCATAATCAGCCATACCACATTTGTAGAGGTTTTACTTGCTTTAAAAA
ACCTCCCACACCTCCCCCTGAACCTGAAACATAAAATGAATGCAATTGTTGTTGTTAACTTGTTTATTGC
AGCTTATAATGGTTACAAATAAAGCAATAGCATCACAAATTTCACAAATAAAGCATTTTTTTCACTGCAT
TCTAGTTGTGGTTTGTCCAAACTCATCAATGTATCTTAAGGCGTAAATTGTAAGCGTTAATATTTTGTTA
AAATTCGCGTTAAATTTTTGTTAAATCAGCTCATTTTTTAACCAATAGGCCGAAATCGGCAAAATCCCTT
ATAAATCAAAAGAATAGACCGAGATAGGGT
[37 nt withheld, positions 2481-2517]
AAAGAACGTGGACTCCAACGTCAAAGG
[49 nt withheld, positions 2545-2593]
T
[91 nt withheld, positions 2595-2685]
G
[124 nt withheld, positions 2687-2810]
CAGGTGGCACTTTTCGGGGAAATGTGCGCGGAACCCCTATTTGTTTATTTTTCTAAATACATTCAAATAT
GTATCCGCTCATGAGACAATAACCCTGATAAATGCTTCAATAATATTGAAAAAGGAAGAGTCCTGAGGCG
GAAAGAACCAGCTGTGGAATGTGTGTCAGTTAGGGTGTGGAAAGTCCCCAGGCTCCCCAGCAGGCAGAAG
TATGCAAAGCATGCATCTCAATTAGTCAGCAACCAGGTGTGGAAAGTCCCCAGGCTCCCCAGCAGGCAGA
AGTATGCAAAGCATGCATCTCAATTAGTCAGCAACCATAGTCCCGCCCCTAACTCCGCCCATCCCGCCCC
TAACTCCGCCCAGTTCCGCCCATTCTCCGCCCCATGGCTGACTAATTTTTTTTATTTATGCAGAGGCCGA
GGCCGCCTCGGCCTCTGAGCTATTCCAGAAGTAGTGAGGAGGCTTTTTTGGAGGCCTAGGCTTTTGCAAA
GATCGATCAAGAGACAGGATGAGGATCGTTTCGCATGATTGAACAAGATGGATTGCACGCAGGTTCTCCG
GCCGCTTGGGTGGAGAGGCTATTCGGCTATGACTGGGCACAACAGACAATCGGCTGCTCTGATGCCGCCG
TGTTCCGGCTGTCAGCGCAGGGGCGCCCGGTTCTTTTTGTCAAGACCGACCTGTCCGGTGCCCTGAATGA
ACTGCAAGACGAGGCAGCGCGGCTATCGTGGCTGGCCACGACGGGCGTTCCTTGCGCAGCTGTGCTCGAC
GTTGTCACTGAAGCGGGAAGGGACTGGCTGCTATTGGGCGAAGTGCCGGGGCAGGATCTCCTGTCATCTC
ACCTTGCTCCTGCCGAGAAAGTATCCATCATGGCTGATGCAATGCGGCGGCTGCATACGCTTGATCCGGC
TACCTGCCCATTCGACCACCAAGCGAAACATCGCATCGAGCGAGCACGTACTCGGATGGAAGCCGGTCTT
GTCGATCAGGATGATCTGGACGAAGAGCATCAGGGGCTCGCGCCAGCCGAACTGTTCGCCAGGCTCAAGG
CGAGCATGCCCGACGGCGAGGATCTCGTCGTGACCCATGGCGATGCCTGCTTGCCGAATATCATGGTGGA
AAATGGCCGCTTTTCTGGATTCATCGACTGTGGCCGGCTGGGTGTGGCGGACCGCTATCAGGACATAGCG
TTGGCTACCCGTGATATTGCTGAAGAGCTTGGCGGCGAATGGGCTGACCGCTTCCTCGTGCTTTACGGTA
TCGCCGCTCCCGATTCGCAGCGCATCGCCTTCTATCGCCTTCTTGACGAGTTCTTCTGAGCGGGACTCTG
GGGTTCGAAATGACCGACCAAGCGACGCCCAACCTGCCATCACGAGATTTCGATTCCACCGCCGCCTTCT
ATGAAAGGTTGGGCTTCGGAATCGTTTTCCGGGACGCCGGCTGGATGATCCTCCAGCGCGGGGATCTCAT
GCTGGAGTTCTTCGCCCACCCTAGGGGGAGGCTAACTGAAACACGGAAGGAGACAATACCGGAAGGAACC
CGCGCTATGACGGCAATAAAAAGACAGAATAAAACGCACGGTGTTGGGTCGTTTGTTCATAAACGCGGGG
TTCGGTCCCAGGGCTGGCACTCTGTCGATACCCCACCGAGACCCCATTGGGGCCAATACGCCCGCGTTTC
TTCCTTTTCCCCACCCCACCCCCCAAGTTCGGGTGAAGGCCCAGGGCTCGCAGCCAACGTCGGGGCGGCA
GGCCCTGCCATAGCCTCAGGTTACTCATATATACTTTAGATTGATTTAAAACTTCATTTTTAATTTAAAA
GGATCTAGGTGAAGATCCTTTTTGATAATCTCATGACCAAAATCCCTTAACGTGAGTTTTCGTTCCACTG
AGCGTCAGACCCCGTAGAAAAGATCAAAGGATCTTCTTGAGATCCTTTTTTTCTGCGCGTAATCTGCTGC
TTGCAAACAAAAAAACCACCGCTACCAGCGGTGGTTTGTTTGCCGGATCAAGAGCTACCAACTCTTTTTC
CGAAGGTAACTGGCTTCAGCAGAGCGCAGATACCAAATACTGTCCTTCTAGTGTAGCCGTAGTTAGGCCA
CCACTTCAAGAACTCTGTAGCACCGCCTACATACCTCGCTCTGCTAATCCTGTTACCAGTGGCTGCTGCC
AGTGGCGATAAGTCGTGTCTTACCGGGTTGGACTCAAGACGATAGTTACCGGATAAGGCGCAGCGGTCGG
GCTGAACGGGGGGTTCGTGCACACAGCCCAGCTTGGAGCGAACGACCTACACCGAACTGAGATACCTACA
GCGTGAGCTATGAGAAAGCGCCACGCTTCCCGAAGGGAGAAAGGCGGACAGGTATCCGGTAAGCGGCAGG
GTCGGAACAGGAGAGCGCACGAGGGAGCTTCCAGGGGGAAACGCCTGGTATCTTTATAGTCCTGTCGGGT
TTCGCCACCTCTGACTTGAGCGTCGATTTTTGTGATGCTCGTCAGGGGGGCGGAGCCTATGGAAAAACGC
CAGCAACGCGGCCTTTTTACGGTTCCTGGCCTTTTGCTGGCCTTTTGCTCACATGTTCTTTCCTGCGTTA
TCCCCTGATTCTGTGGATAACCGTATTACCGCCATGCAT
