>Addgene plasmid #20149 | Lyn-FKBP-FKBP-CFP (LF2C) | addgene partial sequence | sequence record 26029 | 20149 with EGFP-N
ACCCGGGNAAGCTCTCGCCCTTGCTCACCATGGTGGCGACCGGTGGATCCTTTGCGTAGTCTGGTACGTC
GTACGGATAACTAGTCTCCAGCTTCAGCAGCTCCACGTCGAACACCTGGGTGGCGTGGGGGGGGATGATG
CCGGGGTGGCCGGTGGCGCCGTAGGCATAGTCGGGGCTGATGGTCAGCTTGGCCCGCTGCCCCACGCTCA
TCTGAGCCACGCCTTCCTCCCAGCCGCGGATCACTTCCTGTTTGCCCAGCATGAACTTGAAGGGCTTGTT
GCGGTCGCGGCTGCTGTCGAACTTCTTGCCGTCCTCCAGCATGCCGGTGTAGTGGACCACGCAAGTCTGG
CCTCTCTTGGGAAAGGTGCGGCCGTCGCCGGGGCTGATGGTCTCGACCTGCACGCCTCTAGTTTCCAGTT
TTAGAAGCTCCACATCGAAGACGAGAGTGGCATGTGGTGGGATGATGCCTGGGTGCCCAGTGGCACCATA
GGCATAATCTGGAGATATAGTCAGTTTGGCTCTCTGACCCACACTCATCTGGGCAACCCCTTCTTCCCAG
CCTCGGATCACCTCCTGCTTGCCTAGCATAAACTTAAAGGGCTTGTTTCTGTCCCGGGAGGAATCAAATT
TCTTTCCATCTTCAAGCATCCCGGTGTAGTGCACCACGCAGGTCTGGCCGCGCTTGGGGAANGTGCGCCC
GTCTCCTGGGGAGNGGTTTCCACCTGCACTCCTGCTCCGCGCTGTCTTCCTTTTGAT
