>Addgene plasmid #20149 | Lyn-FKBP-FKBP-CFP (LF2C) | addgene partial sequence | sequence record 26030 | 20149 with CMV-F
GAGCTGGTTTAGTGAACCGTCAGATCCGCTAGCGCTACCGGACTCAGATCTCGAGCTCAAGCTTCGAATT
CGCCACCATGGGATGTATAAAATCAAAAGGGAAAGACAGCGCGGGAGCAGGAGTGCAGGTGGAAACCATC
TCCCCAGGAGACGGGCGCACCTTCCCCAAGCGCGGCCAGACCTGCGTGGTGCACTACACCGGGATGCTTG
AAGATGGAAAGAAATTTGATTCCTCCCGGGACAGAAACAAGCCCTTTAAGTTTATGCTAGGCAAGCAGGA
GGTGATCCGAGGCTGGGAAGAAGGGGTTGCCCAGATGAGTGTGGGTCAGAGAGCCAAACTGACTATATCT
CCAGATTATGCCTATGGTGCCACTGGGCACCCAGGCATCATCCCACCACATGCCACTCTCGTCTTCGATG
TGGAGCTTCTAAAACTGGAAACTAGAGGCGTGCAGGTCGAGACCATCAGCCCCGGCGACGGCCGCACCTT
TCCCAAGAGAGGCCAGACTTGCGTGGTCCACTACACCGGCATGCTGGAGGACGGCAAGAAGTTCGACAGC
AGCCGCGACCGCAACAAGCCCTTCAAGTTCATGCTGGGCAAACAGGAAGTGATCCGCGGCTGGGAGGAAG
GCGTGGCTCAGATGAGCGTGGGGCAGC
